Addgene plasmid #219871: pCfb13196
Purpose: The base plasmid of TUNEYALI forTF06
Depositing lab: Irina Borodina. Depositing organization: Danmarks Tekniske Universitet. Publication: High-throughput metabolic engineering of Yarrowia lipolytica through gene expression tuning. Jiang W, Wang S, Ahlheit D, Fumagalli T, Yang Z, Ramanathan S, Jiang X, Weber T, Dahlin J, Borodina I. Proc Natl Acad Sci U S A. 2025 Jun 10;122(23):e2426686122. doi: 10.1073/pnas.2426686122. Epub 2025 Jun 3. PubMed 40460129.
Backbone
  Vector backbone: Our own backbone
  Vector type: Yeast Expression
  Selectable markers: Hygromycin
Growth in bacteria
  Bacterial resistance: Ampicillin, 100 μg/mL
  Growth temperature: 37°C
  Growth strain: DH5alpha
  Copy number: High Copy
Gene/Insert
  Gene/Insert name: Contains gRNA targeting TF06 (YALI1_D34785g) and homologous arm matching TF06
  gRNA/shRNA sequence: ACAATGAAATCGCACGACGT
  Species: Yarrowia lipolytica
  Cloning method: Gibson Cloning
Terms and licenses: Academic/Nonprofit Terms; Industry Terms: Not Available to Industry
Depositor comments: This plasmid contains gRNA targeting TF06 (YALI1_D34785g) and homologous arm matching TF06, which can be used for library construction by inserting promoters using a golden gate or directly knocking TF06 out.
How to cite: pCfb13196 was a gift from Irina Borodina (Addgene plasmid # 219871 ; http://n2t.net/addgene:219871 ; RRID:Addgene_219871)
