[The description below was written by a language model from this plasmid's Addgene catalogue record and pLannotate feature annotations shown in this document.]
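Description:
pCfb13196 is a yeast expression-type plasmid for genome editing in Yarrowia lipolytica, built on the depositing lab's own backbone by Gibson assembly. It serves as the "base plasmid" of the TUNEYALI system for the transcription factor target TF06 (YALI1_D34785g). In E. coli it is maintained at high copy through a ColE1/pUC-type origin and selected with ampicillin via the β-lactamase gene and its promoter. Selection in yeast relies on hygromycin: the feature table shows a hygromycin phosphotransferase coding sequence followed by a CYC1 terminator, although the promoter driving this marker is not annotated.

The functional payload is a guide RNA directed against TF06 together with homology arm sequence matching that locus. The annotation detects a tRNA element immediately upstream of a Streptococcus pyogenes Cas9 gRNA scaffold, with a gap between them that would fit the spacer. This layout is consistent with a tRNA-linked guide expression and processing design, though the record does not name the promoter, and no Cas9 gene is annotated, so the nuclease is presumably supplied separately. The homology arms themselves are not called out as features. Two minimal FRT sites in opposite orientation, which are recognised by FLP recombinase, are also present. Short fragments of rrnB terminators, 5S rRNA, KanR and lacZα look like backbone remnants.

According to the depositor, the plasmid can be used in two ways. Promoters can be inserted by Golden Gate cloning to build libraries that tune TF06 expression, or the plasmid can be used directly to knock out TF06. Both uses support high-throughput metabolic engineering of Y. lipolytica.
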