Features (pLannotate 1.2.2; 14 found; start..end, strand, type, name):
    367..437     +  ncRNA          tRNA: Accession: RF00005 - tRNA
    459..533     +  misc_RNA       gRNA scaffold: guide RNA scaffold for the Streptococcus pyogenes CRISPR/Cas9 system
    938..971     -  protein_bind   FRT (minimal): supports FLP-mediated excision but not integration (Turan and Bode, 2011) FLP recombinase from the Saccharomyces cerevisiae 2μ plasmid
   1015..1055    -  terminator     rrnB T1 terminator (fragment): transcription terminator T1 from the E. coli rrnB gene
   1057..1172    -  ncRNA          5S rRNA: Accession: RF00001 - 5S ribosomal RNA
   1203..1227    +  CDS            KanR (fragment): aminoglycoside phosphotransferase; aph(3')-Ia; confers resistance to kanamycin
   1257..1353    +  promoter       AmpR promoter (fragment): bla
   1356..2216    +  CDS            AmpR: β-lactamase; bla; confers resistance to ampicillin, carbenicillin, and related antibiotics
   2338..2926    +  rep_origin     ori: high-copy-number ColE1/pMB1/pBR322/pUC origin of replication
   3151..3168    +  terminator     rrnB T2 terminator (fragment): transcription terminator T2 from the E. coli rrnB gene
   3193..3212    -  CDS            lacZα (fragment): LacZα fragment of β-galactosidase; lacZ fragment
   3682..3715    +  protein_bind   FRT (minimal): supports FLP-mediated excision but not integration (Turan and Bode, 2011) FLP recombinase from the Saccharomyces cerevisiae 2μ plasmid
   4863..5884    +  CDS            HygR (fragment): aminoglycoside phosphotransferase from E. coli; aph(4)-Ia; confers resistance to hygromycin
   5886..6119    +  terminator     CYC1 terminator (fragment): S. cerevisiae CYC1; transcription terminator for CYC1
>Addgene plasmid #219871 | pCfb13196 | addgene full sequence | sequence record 435520 | Addgene NGS Result
TTCGTAGATAATGGAATACAAATGGATATCCAGAGTATACACATGGATAGTATACACTGACACGACAATT
CTGTATCTCTTTATGTTAACTACTGTGAGGCATTAAATAGAGCTTGATATATAAAATGTTACATTTCACA
GTCTGAACTTTTGCAGATTACCTAATTTGGTAAGATATTAATTATGAACTGAAAGTTGATGGCATCCCTA
AATTTGATGCAACGGAATGCGTGCGATAGTGAATCATTGCTAACAGATCAAGTAATCGTATCAATCGTTC
CACGTCTTATCCAGACTCGATTTCCGCCCTAACCTAAGGAAACTGCTGAGTAATTTCGAGGTTGGTTCCT
AACAAAAGCCAAGAAACGCGCCGATGGTTTAGTGGTAAAATCCATCGTTGCCATCGATGGGCCCCCGGTT
CGATTCCGGGTCGGCGCAACAATGAAATCGCACGACGTGTTTTAGAGCTAGAAATAGCAAGTTAAAATAA
GGCTAGTCCGTTATCAACTTGAAAAAGTGGCACCGAGTCGGTGGTGCTTTTTTTGTGTGGGTACGGTTAT
GACGCTGGCCCAATTTGAATTTTGCCTACTCTGTTTCCTTGCATCTTTCGCATCAGCAGACGACAAAAAC
GTGAGTGTCTAGCGGCTTCAAAAGCGGCCGAATGAGGCAGAGACAAGACGCGGCAGGCATATGACGTTGC
ATCGATCGATCCACCAAACGACTGAAGAGCTCTTCAATGGCCATTTATCATCATCCCCGGCCTTACTGTG
TCAGTTGCCCGTTTGCCTCGTACACCTGTCTGACCGTGCTTTGTGCCATAAATCACACTTCGACGTTGCC
TCTATGCAGCTGGTCCCAACCCAAAATCATGCACCTCATACTAACTCAGACAATGGACATCGCGTGCATT
CGCGGCCGCATTTAAATCCCCACTTCAGAAGTTCCTATACTTTCTAGAGAATAGGAACTTCACTATAGAG
TCGAATAAGGGCGACACCCCATAATTAGCCCGGGCGAAAGGCCCAGTCTTTCGACTGAGCCTTTCGTTTT
ATTTGATGCCTGGCAGTTCCCTACTCTCGCATGGGGAGTCCCCACACTACCATCGGCGCTACGGCGTTTC
ACTTCTGAGTTCGGCATGGGGTCAGGTGGGACCACCGCGCTACTGCCGCCAGGCAAACAAGGGGTGTTAT
GAGCCATATTCAGGTATAAATGGGCTCGCGATAATGTTCAGAATTGGTTAATTGGTTGTAACACTGACCC
CTATTTGTTTATTTTTCTAAATACATTCAAATATGTATCCGCTCATGAGACAATAACCCTGATAAATGCT
TCAATAATATTGAAAAAGGAAGAATATGAGTATTCAACATTTCCGTGTCGCCCTTATTCCCTTTTTTGCG
GCATTTTGCCTTCCTGTTTTTGCTCACCCAGAAACGCTGGTGAAAGTAAAAGATGCTGAAGATCAGTTGG
GTGCACGAGTGGGTTACATCGAACTGGATCTCAACAGCGGTAAGATCCTTGAGAGTTTTCGCCCCGAAGA
ACGTTTTCCAATGATGAGCACTTTTAAAGTTCTGCTATGTGGCGCGGTATTATCCCGTATTGACGCCGGG
CAAGAGCAACTCGGTCGCCGCATACACTATTCTCAGAATGACTTGGTTGAGTACTCACCAGTCACAGAAA
AGCATCTTACGGATGGCATGACAGTAAGAGAATTATGCAGTGCTGCCATAACCATGAGTGATAACACTGC
GGCCAACTTACTTCTGACAACGATCGGAGGACCGAAGGAGCTAACCGCTTTTTTGCACAACATGGGGGAT
CATGTAACTCGCCTTGATCGTTGGGAACCGGAGCTGAATGAAGCCATACCAAACGACGAGCGTGACACCA
CGATGCCTGTAGCGATGGCAACAACGTTGCGCAAACTATTAACTGGCGAACTACTTACTCTAGCTTCCCG
GCAACAATTAATAGACTGGATGGAGGCGGATAAAGTTGCAGGACCACTTCTGCGCTCGGCCCTTCCGGCT
GGCTGGTTTATTGCTGATAAATCCGGAGCCGGTGAGCGTGGTTCTCGCGGTATCATCGCAGCGCTGGGGC
CAGATGGTAAGCCCTCCCGTATCGTAGTTATCTACACGACGGGGAGTCAGGCAACTATGGATGAACGAAA
TAGACAGATCGCTGAGATAGGTGCCTCACTGATTAAGCATTGGTAAGCAGAGCATTACGCTGACTTGACG
GGACGGCGCAAGCTCATGACCAAAATCCCTTAACGTGAGTTACGCGCGCGTCGTTCCACTGAGCGTCAGA
CCCCGTAGAAAAGATCAAAGGATCTTCTTGAGATCCTTTTTTTCTGCGCGTAATCTGCTGCTTGCAAACA
AAAAAACCACCGCTACCAGCGGTGGTTTGTTTGCCGGATCAAGAGCTACCAACTCTTTTTCCGAAGGTAA
CTGGCTTCAGCAGAGCGCAGATACCAAATACTGTTCTTCTAGTGTAGCCGTAGTTAGCCCACCACTTCAA
GAACTCTGTAGCACCGCCTACATACCTCGCTCTGCTAATCCTGTTACCAGTGGCTGCTGCCAGTGGCGAT
AAGTCGTGTCTTACCGGGTTGGACTCAAGACGATAGTTACCGGATAAGGCGCAGCGGTCGGGCTGAACGG
GGGGTTCGTGCACACAGCCCAGCTTGGAGCGAACGACCTACACCGAACTGAGATACCTACAGCGTGAGCT
ATGAGAAAGCGCCACGCTTCCCGAAGGGAGAAAGGCGGACAGGTATCCGGTAAGCGGCAGGGTCGGAACA
GGAGAGCGCACGAGGGAGCTTCCAGGGGGAAACGCCTGGTATCTTTATAGTCCTGTCGGGTTTCGCCACC
TCTGACTTGAGCGTCGATTTTTGTGATGCTCGTCAGGGGGGCGGAGCCTATGGAAAAACGCCAGCAACGC
GGCCTTTTTACGGTTCCTGGCCTTTTGCTGGCCTTTTGCTCACATGTTCTTTCCTGCGTTATCCCCTGAT
TCTGTGGATAACCGTATTACCGCCTTTGAGTGAGCTGATACCGCTCGCCGCAGCCGAACGACCGAGCGCA
GCGAGTCAGTGAGCGAGGAAGCGGAAGGCGAGAGTAGGGAACTGCCAGGCATCAAACTAAGCAGAAGGCC
CCTGACGGATGGCCTTTTTGCGTTTCTACAAACTCTTTCTGTGTTGTAAAACGACGGCCAGTCTTAAGCT
CGGGCCCCCTGGGCGGTTCTGATAACGAGTAATCGTTAATCCGCAAATAACGTAAAAACCCGCTTCGGCG
GGTTTTTTTATGGGGGGAGTTTAGGGAAAGAGCATTTGTCAGAATATTTAAGGGCGCCTGTCACTTTGCT
TGATATATGAGAATTATTTAACCTTATAAATGAGAAAAAAGCAACGCACTTTAAATAAGATACGTTGCTT
TTTCGATTGATGAACACCTATAATTAAACTATTCATCTATTATTTATGATTTTTTGTATATACAATATTT
CTAGTTTGTTAAAGAGAATTAAGAAAATAAATCTCGAAAATAATAAAGGGAAAATCAGTTTTTGATATCA
AAATTATACATGTCAACGATAATACAAAATATAATACAAACTATAAGATGTTATCAGTATTTATTATGCA
TTTAGAATAAATTTTGTGTCGCCCTTATTCGACTCACTATAGAAGTTCCTATTCTCTAGAAAGTATAGGA
ACTTCACTTCATTTTATTTAAATTTGCGGCCGCTATGTCTGATAAAAGGATGTAACATAGGCAAGCTGCT
CGTGAGTGTTGAGTACGAACCTTAGATCCAAATCACCCGCACCCACGGATATACTTGCTTGAATATACAG
TAGTAAGGAGTTTGGCGCCCGTTTTTTCGAGCCCCACACGTTTCGGTGAGTATGAGCGGCGGCAGATTCG
AGCGTTTCCGGTTTCCGCGGCTGGACGAGAGCCCATGATGGGGGCTCCCACCACCAGCAATCAGGGCCCT
GATTACACACCCACCTGTAATGTCATGCTGTTCATCGTGGTTAATGCTGCTGTGTGCTGTGTGTGTGTGT
TGTTTGGCGCTCATTGTTGCGTTATGCAGCGTACACCACAATATTGGAAGCTTATTAGCCTTTCTATTTT
TTCGTTTGCAAGGCTTAACAACATTGCTGTGGAGAGGGATGGGGATATGGAGGCCGCTGGAGGGAGTCGG
AGAGGCGTTTTGGAGCGGCTTGGCCTGGCGCCCAGCTCGCGAAACGCACCTAGGACCCTTTGGCACGCCG
AAATGTGCCACTTTTCAGTCTAGTAACGCCTTACCTACGTCATTCCATGCATGCATGTTTGCGCCTTTTT
TCCCTTGCCCTTGATCGCCACACAGTACAGTGCACTGTACAGTGGAGGTTTTGGGGGGGTCTTAGATGGG
AGCTAAAAGCGGCCTAGCGGTACACTAGTGGGATTGTATGGAGTGGCATGGAGCCTAGGTGGAGCCTGAC
AGGACGCACGACCGGCTAGCCCGTGACAGACGATGGGTGGCTCCTGTTGTCCACCGCGTACAAATGTTTG
GGCCAAAGTCTTGTCAGCCTTGCTTGCGAACCTAATTCCCAATTTTGTCACTTCGCACCCCCATTGATCG
AGCCCTAACCCCTGCCCATCAGGCAATCCAATTAAGCTCGCATTGTCTGCCTTGTTTAGTTTGGCTCCTG
CCCGTTTCGGCGTCCACTTGCACAAACACAAACAAGCATTATATATAAGGCTCGTCTCTCCCTCCCAACC
ACACTCACTTTTTTGCCCGTCTTCCCTTGCTAACACAAAAGTCAAGAACACAAACAACCACCCCAACCCC
CTTACACACAAGACATATCTACAGCAATGGGTAAAAAGCCTGAACTCACCGCGACGTCTGTCGAGAAGTT
TCTGATCGAAAAGTTCGACAGCGTCTCCGACCTGATGCAGCTCTCGGAGGGCGAAGAATCTCGTGCTTTC
AGCTTCGATGTAGGAGGGCGTGGATATGTCCTGCGGGTAAATAGCTGCGCCGATGGTTTCTACAAAGATC
GTTATGTTTATCGGCACTTTGCATCGGCCGCGCTCCCGATTCCGGAAGTGCTTGACATTGGGGAATTCAG
CGAGAGCCTGACCTATTGCATCTCCCGCCGTGCACAGGGTGTCACGTTGCAAGACCTGCCTGAAACCGAA
CTGCCCGCTGTTCTGCAGCCGGTCGCGGAGGCAATGGATGCCATTGCTGCGGCCGATCTTAGCCAGACGA
GCGGGTTCGGCCCATTCGGACCGCAAGGAATCGGTCAATACACTACATGGCGTGATTTCATATGCGCGAT
TGCTGATCCCCATGTGTATCACTGGCAAACTGTGATGGACGACACCGTCAGTGCGTCCGTCGCGCAGGCT
CTCGATGAGCTGATGCTTTGGGCCGAGGACTGCCCCGAAGTCCGGCACCTCGTGCACGCGGATTTCGGCT
CCAACAATGTCCTGACGGACAATGGCCGCATAACAGCGGTCATTGACTGGAGCGAGGCGATGTTCGGGGA
TTCCCAATACGAGGTCGCCAACATCTTCTTCTGGAGGCCGTGGTTGGCTTGTATGGAGCAGCAGACGCGC
TACTTCGAGCGGAGGCATCCGGAGCTTGCAGGATCGCCGCGGCTCCGGGCGTATATGCTCCGCATTGGTC
TTGACCAACTCTATCAGAGCTTGGTTGACGGCAATTTCGATGATGCAGCTTGGGCGCAGGGTCGATGCGA
CGCAATCGTCCGATCCGGAGCCGGGACTGTCGGGCGTACACAAATCGCCCGCAGAAGCGCGGCCGTCTGG
ACCGATGGCTGTGTAGAAGTACTCGCCGATAGTGGAAACCGACGCCCCAGCACTCGTCCGAGGGCAAAGG
AATAATCATGTAATTAGTTATGTCACGCTTACATTCACGCCCTCCCCCCACATCCGCTCTAACCGAAAAG
GAAGGAGTTAGACAACCTGAAGTCTAGGTCCCTATTTATTTTTTTATAGTTATGTTAGTATTAAGAACGT
TATTTATATTTCAAATTTTTCTTTTTTTTCTGTACAGACGCGTGTACGCATGTAACATTATACTGAAAAC
CTTGCTTGAGAAGGTTTTGGGACGCTCGAGCAGGCTTGGAGGCGACGTGGCAGTGGCTCGCGGGAGGATC
GGCGGGAAACTCCGGGATATCCGTCGAGAGTTTACACGTGAATGGGCAGCGCAATCCGTTGACGACGATA
CGACTGGCAAAGTAGCGACGATACCTGCCAGACAGGTGACATGTGCAGGCCGCACTAACAAGGAAACGGG
CGCTGGGGGGGGCGGGCTTCTAGACTTTGCCCTTGAACAGGAATCTAGTGGGGGCTTGTCTTTCCGCCAA
TGGGGGAGCGCCTGTTGAGCGACCGTGCATGCTGGAACGCCAAGTGTATGTACAGCTGGTGGTCTCGCAG
CGGTATGTGACGGGACTTACATCTCTCGTTTTTTCATGACCACGTTTTCACAGGCTCGGAGGTACGTTAA
AGTTTTGAAGGCTGCATCTGAACCGAGGTATGGGGGAGTTTGAACAGCAACAGTGTTGGGGCTGAGGGGG
CCAAGATCGGGGCAAGCAGAGGTCTTAGATCAATTGTGGGGATCCCAAAGGGCTCGTTATCACCTTTTTC
CACCCAATTCGGGTCCCAATTGATCCACTACTGGCTTGCCCAAGTTACCCCAGAAATGCCGCCCCGGATT
TCTCCAAAAACCTAATAAGCTTCATGGAACTTGGTGGAAGTGACTTTCTACAGAGTGGAGAGAACCGTGG
ACACGTGGCAATGGCGCTGACCGTGTCCCCGAGCCGAATCGACGTGAGGGGAGAACGGAGTATCTGCGGT
CATGTGACCTTCCAGAGCGGCGTCGCCAGTGTGCACGCGGTGACCCCCAGTTTGGGTCTCTGTCACACGC
ATACTACCTCGGCTCTCCACATGCTGAACTTTATCTTTCGTGGGGATCATACCGAAAGTTGCAACTACCA
GGTGTATATAAAGCCTGGTAGACTCCCCCCACTTTGGACCTCATCCAACCAAGACACACAAAAATGGACC
GACTTAACAACCTCGCCACCCAGCTCGAGCAGAACCCCGCCAA
